Addgene plasmid #209314: pLKO shLYCHOS/FLAG Metap2
Purpose: Lentiviral construct expressing FLAG Metap2 and shRNA against LYCHOS
Depositing lab: Roberto Zoncu. Depositing organization: University of California, Berkeley. Publication: Lysosomal GPCR-like protein LYCHOS signals cholesterol sufficiency to mTORC1. Shin HR, Citron YR, Wang L, Tribouillard L, Goul CS, Stipp R, Sugasawa Y, Jain A, Samson N, Lim CY, Davis OB, Castaneda-Carpio D, Qian M, Nomura DK, Perera RM, Park E, Covey DF, Laplante M, Evers AS, Zoncu R. Science. 2022 Sep 16;377(6612):1290-1298. doi: 10.1126/science.abg6621. Epub 2022 Aug 25. PubMed 36007018.
Backbone
  Vector backbone: pLKO.1
  Vector type: Mammalian Expression, Lentiviral
  Selectable markers: Puromycin
Growth in bacteria
  Bacterial resistance: Ampicillin, 100 μg/mL
  Growth temperature: 37°C
  Growth strain: NEB Stable
  Copy number: High Copy
Gene/Insert
  Gene/Insert name: LYCHOS (alt name: GPR155)
  Species: H. sapiens (human)
  Entrez Gene: GPR155 (a.k.a. DEP.7, DEPDC3, PGR22)
  Promoter: PGK
  Tag / fusion protein: Flag (C terminal on insert)
  Cloning method: Restriction Enzyme; 5′ cloning site BamHI (not destroyed); 3′ cloning site XbaI (not destroyed)
  Sequencing primers: 5′ GTGTTCCGCATTCTGCAAG
Terms and licenses: Academic/Nonprofit Terms; Industry Terms: Not Available to Industry
How to cite: pLKO shLYCHOS/FLAG Metap2 was a gift from Roberto Zoncu (Addgene plasmid # 209314 ; http://n2t.net/addgene:209314 ; RRID:Addgene_209314)
