[The description below was written by a language model from this plasmid's Addgene catalogue record and pLannotate feature annotations shown in this document.]
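Description:
pLKO shLYCHOS/FLAG Metap2 is a lentiviral, mammalian-expression plasmid built on the pLKO.1 backbone. It delivers two payloads from one provirus: an shRNA against human LYCHOS (GPR155) and a FLAG-tagged METAP2 cDNA. It replicates in E. coli from a high-copy ColE1/pUC-type origin under ampicillin selection (AmpR), and the backbone also carries f1 and SV40 origins. The viral portion follows a third-generation, self-inactivating design. An RSV promoter fused to a truncated HIV-1 5' LTR drives genomic RNA production in packaging cells. It is followed by the Ψ packaging signal with a gag fragment, the RRE for Rev-dependent export, a cPPT/CTS element and a ΔU3 3' LTR, with an SV40 poly(A) signal downstream.

Within the provirus, a human U6 Pol III promoter sits where the hairpin is expressed in pLKO.1. The hairpin itself is not annotated in the feature table, so its target sequence is not stated. Downstream, the human PGK promoter drives human METAP2, followed by an EMCV IRES and the puromycin N-acetyltransferase gene, so transduced cells expressing the transcript can be selected with puromycin.

The catalogue fields and the annotation disagree in places. The insert field lists LYCHOS/GPR155 with a C-terminal FLAG, whereas the sequence annotation shows METAP2 as the coding insert with a FLAG fragment upstream of it, implying an N-terminal tag. A short match to Lamtor5 immediately after METAP2 is not explained by the record.

The record does not state an experimental role. The design would suit use as a control in LYCHOS knockdown experiments, with FLAG-METAP2 as an unrelated protein in place of a rescue cDNA.
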