Features (pLannotate 1.2.2; 29 found; start..end, strand, type, name):
      4..592     +  rep_origin     ori: high-copy-number ColE1/pMB1/pBR322/pUC origin of replication
    775..867     +  CDS            lacI (fragment): lac repressor; lacI; The lac repressor binds to the lac operator to inhibit transcription in E. coli. This inhibition can be relieved by adding lactose or isopropyl-β-D-thiogalactopyranoside (IPTG).
    880..901     +  protein_bind   CAP binding site: CAP binding activates transcription in the presence of cAMP. E. coli catabolite activator protein
    916..946     +  promoter       lac promoter: promoter for the E. coli lac operon
    954..970     +  protein_bind   lac operator: The lac repressor binds to the lac operator to inhibit transcription in E. coli. This inhibition can be relieved by adding lactose or isopropyl-β-D-thiogalactopyranoside (IPTG). lac repressor encoded by lacI
   1015..1033    +  promoter       T3 promoter: promoter for bacteriophage T3 RNA polymerase
   1061..1287    +  promoter       RSV promoter: Rous sarcoma virus enhancer/promoter
   1288..1468    +  LTR            5' LTR (truncated): truncated 5' long terminal repeat (LTR) from HIV-1
   1515..1640    +  misc_feature   HIV-1 Ψ: packaging signal of human immunodeficiency virus type 1
   1624..1987    +  CDS            HIV-1 gag (fragment): gag protein from human immunodeficiency virus 1; gag
   2133..2366    +  misc_feature   RRE: The Rev response element (RRE) of HIV-1 allows for Rev-dependent mRNA export from the nucleus to the cytoplasm.
   2743..2843    +  CDS            Rev (fragment): human immunodeficiency virus 1 (HIV-1) Rev protein; rev; enhances nuclear export of unspliced and incompletely spliced viral mRNAs
   2893..3133    +  promoter       U6 promoter: RNA polymerase III promoter for human U6 snRNA
   3238..3355    +  misc_feature   cPPT/CTS: central polypurine tract and central termination sequence of HIV-1
   3404..3914    +  promoter       hPGK promoter: human phosphoglycerate kinase 1 promoter
   3935..3955    +  CDS            FLAG (fragment): FLAG® epitope tag, followed by an enterokinase cleavage site
   3980..5410    +  CDS            METAP2 (sequence partly withheld): MAP2_HUMAN - Also known as MNPEP, P67EIF2. Experimental evidence at protein level: Swiss-Prot protein existence level 1. Protects eukaryotic initiation factor EIF2S1 from translation-inhibiting phosphorylation by inhibitory kinases such as EIF2AK2/PKR and EIF2AK1/HCR. Plays a critical role in the regulation of protein synthesis. From Homo sapiens (Human).
   5415..5489    +  CDS            Lamtor5 (fragment): LTOR5_MOUSE - Also known as Hbxip, Xip. Experimental evidence at protein level: Swiss-Prot protein existence level 1. As part of the Ragulator complex it is involved in amino acid sensing and activation of mTORC1, a signaling complex promoting cell growth in response to growth factors, energy levels, and amino acids. Activated by amino acids through a mechanism involving the lysosomal V- ATPase, the Ragulator functions as a guanine nucleotide exchange factor activating the small GTPases Rag. Activated Ragulator and Rag GTPases function as a scaffold recruiting mTORC1 to lysosomes where it is i
   5618..6080    +  misc_feature   IRES: internal ribosome entry site (IRES) of the encephalomyocarditis virus (EMCV)
   6100..6699    +  CDS            PuroR: puromycin N-acetyltransferase; pac from Streptomyces alboniger; confers resistance to puromycin
   6742..6825    +  CDS            nef (fragment): NEF_HV1Z2 - Experimental evidence at protein level: Swiss-Prot protein existence level 1. Extracellular Nef protein targets CD4(+) T-lymphocytes for apoptosis by interacting with CXCR4 surface receptors. From Human immunodeficiency virus type 1 group M subtype D (isolate Z2/CDC-Z34) (HIV-1).
   6827..7060    +  LTR            3' LTR (ΔU3): self-inactivating 3' long terminal repeat (LTR) from HIV-1
   7132..7253    +  polyA_signal   SV40 poly(A) signal: SV40 polyadenylation signal
   7293..7428    +  rep_origin     SV40 ori: SV40 origin of replication
   7449..7467    -  promoter       T7 promoter: promoter for bacteriophage T7 RNA polymerase
   7475..7630    +  CDS            lacZα (fragment): LacZα fragment of β-galactosidase; lacZ fragment
   7635..8063    +  rep_origin     f1 ori (sequence partly withheld): f1 bacteriophage origin of replication; arrow indicates direction of (+) strand synthesis
   8116..8220    +  promoter       AmpR promoter: bla
   8221..9081    +  CDS            AmpR: β-lactamase; bla; confers resistance to ampicillin, carbenicillin, and related antibiotics
>Addgene plasmid #209314 | pLKO shLYCHOS/FLAG Metap2 | addgene full sequence | sequence record 416903 | Addgene NGS Result
TTCTTGAGATCCTTTTTTTCTGCGCGTAATCTGCTGCTTGCAAACAAAAAAACCACCGCTACCAGCGGTG
GTTTGTTTGCCGGATCAAGAGCTACCAACTCTTTTTCCGAAGGTAACTGGCTTCAGCAGAGCGCAGATAC
CAAATACTGTTCTTCTAGTGTAGCCGTAGTTAGGCCACCACTTCAAGAACTCTGTAGCACCGCCTACATA
CCTCGCTCTGCTAATCCTGTTACCAGTGGCTGCTGCCAGTGGCGATAAGTCGTGTCTTACCGGGTTGGAC
TCAAGACGATAGTTACCGGATAAGGCGCAGCGGTCGGGCTGAACGGGGGGTTCGTGCACACAGCCCAGCT
TGGAGCGAACGACCTACACCGAACTGAGATACCTACAGCGTGAGCTATGAGAAAGCGCCACGCTTCCCGA
AGGGAGAAAGGCGGACAGGTATCCGGTAAGCGGCAGGGTCGGAACAGGAGAGCGCACGAGGGAGCTTCCA
GGGGGAAACGCCTGGTATCTTTATAGTCCTGTCGGGTTTCGCCACCTCTGACTTGAGCGTCGATTTTTGT
GATGCTCGTCAGGGGGGCGGAGCCTATGGAAAAACGCCAGCAACGCGGCCTTTTTACGGTTCCTGGCCTT
TTGCTGGCCTTTTGCTCACATGTTCTTTCCTGCGTTATCCCCTGATTCTGTGGATAACCGTATTACCGCC
TTTGAGTGAGCTGATACCGCTCGCCGCAGCCGAACGACCGAGCGCAGCGAGTCAGTGAGCGAGGAAGCGG
AAGAGCGCCCAATACGCAAACCGCCTCTCCCCGCGCGTTGGCCGATTCATTAATGCAGCTGGCACGACAG
GTTTCCCGACTGGAAAGCGGGCAGTGAGCGCAACGCAATTAATGTGAGTTAGCTCACTCATTAGGCACCC
CAGGCTTTACACTTTATGCTTCCGGCTCGTATGTTGTGTGGAATTGTGAGCGGATAACAATTTCACACAG
GAAACAGCTATGACCATGATTACGCCAAGCGCGCAATTAACCCTCACTAAAGGGAACAAAAGCTGGAGCT
GCAAGCTTAATGTAGTCTTATGCAATACTCTTGTAGTCTTGCAACATGGTAACGATGAGTTAGCAACATG
CCTTACAAGGAGAGAAAAAGCACCGTGCATGCCGATTGGTGGAAGTAAGGTGGTACGATCGTGCCTTATT
AGGAAGGCAACAGACGGGTCTGACATGGATTGGACGAACCACTGAATTGCCGCATTGCAGAGATATTGTA
TTTAAGTGCCTAGCTCGATACATAAACGGGTCTCTCTGGTTAGACCAGATCTGAGCCTGGGAGCTCTCTG
GCTAACTAGGGAACCCACTGCTTAAGCCTCAATAAAGCTTGCCTTGAGTGCTTCAAGTAGTGTGTGCCCG
TCTGTTGTGTGACTCTGGTAACTAGAGATCCCTCAGACCCTTTTAGTCAGTGTGGAAAATCTCTAGCAGT
GGCGCCCGAACAGGGACTTGAAAGCGAAAGGGAAACCAGAGGAGCTCTCTCGACGCAGGACTCGGCTTGC
TGAAGCGCGCACGGCAAGAGGCGAGGGGCGGCGACTGGTGAGTACGCCAAAAATTTTGACTAGCGGAGGC
TAGAAGGAGAGAGATGGGTGCGAGAGCGTCAGTATTAAGCGGGGGAGAATTAGATCGCGATGGGAAAAAA
TTCGGTTAAGGCCAGGGGGAAAGAAAAAATATAAATTAAAACATATAGTATGGGCAAGCAGGGAGCTAGA
ACGATTCGCAGTTAATCCTGGCCTGTTAGAAACATCAGAAGGCTGTAGACAAATACTGGGACAGCTACAA
CCATCCCTTCAGACAGGATCAGAAGAACTTAGATCATTATATAATACAGTAGCAACCCTCTATTGTGTGC
ATCAAAGGATAGAGATAAAAGACACCAAGGAAGCTTTAGACAAGATAGAGGAAGAGCAAAACAAAAGTAA
GACCACCGCACAGCAAGCGGCCGCTGATCTTCAGACCTGGAGGAGGAGATATGAGGGACAATTGGAGAAG
TGAATTATATAAATATAAAGTAGTAAAAATTGAACCATTAGGAGTAGCACCCACCAAGGCAAAGAGAAGA
GTGGTGCAGAGAGAAAAAAGAGCAGTGGGAATAGGAGCTTTGTTCCTTGGGTTCTTGGGAGCAGCAGGAA
GCACTATGGGCGCAGCGTCAATGACGCTGACGGTACAGGCCAGACAATTATTGTCTGGTATAGTGCAGCA
GCAGAACAATTTGCTGAGGGCTATTGAGGCGCAACAGCATCTGTTGCAACTCACAGTCTGGGGCATCAAG
CAGCTCCAGGCAAGAATCCTGGCTGTGGAAAGATACCTAAAGGATCAACAGCTCCTGGGGATTTGGGGTT
GCTCTGGAAAACTCATTTGCACCACTGCTGTGCCTTGGAATGCTAGTTGGAGTAATAAATCTCTGGAACA
GATTTGGAATCACACGACCTGGATGGAGTGGGACAGAGAAATTAACAATTACACAAGCTTAATACACTCC
TTAATTGAAGAATCGCAAAACCAGCAAGAAAAGAATGAACAAGAATTATTGGAATTAGATAAATGGGCAA
GTTTGTGGAATTGGTTTAACATAACAAATTGGCTGTGGTATATAAAATTATTCATAATGATAGTAGGAGG
CTTGGTAGGTTTAAGAATAGTTTTTGCTGTACTTTCTATAGTGAATAGAGTTAGGCAGGGATATTCACCA
TTATCGTTTCAGACCCACCTCCCAACCCCGAGGGGACCCGACAGGCCCGAAGGAATAGAAGAAGAAGGTG
GAGAGAGAGACAGAGACAGATCCATTCGATTAGTGAACGGATCTCGACGGTATCGATCACGAGACTAGCC
TCGAGCGGCCGCCCCCTTCACCGAGGGCCTATTTCCCATGATTCCTTCATATTTGCATATACGATACAAG
GCTGTTAGAGAGATAATTGGAATTAATTTGACTGTAAACACAAAGATATTAGTACAAAATACGTGACGTA
GAAAGTAATAATTTCTTGGGTAGTTTGCAGTTTTAAAATTATGTTTTAAAATGGACTATCATATGCTTAC
CGTAACTTGAAAGTATTTCGATTTCTTGGCTTTATATATCTTGTGGAAAGGACGAAACACCGGCTTAACC
ATTGCAGTCAATATCTCGAGATATTGACTGCAATGGTTAAGTTTTTGAATTCTCGACCTCGAGACAAATG
GCAGTATTCATCCACAATTTTAAAAGAAAAGGGGGGATTGGGGGGTACAGTGCAGGGGAAAGAATAGTAG
ACATAATAGCAACAGACATACAAACTAAAGAATTACAAAAACAAATTACAAAAATTCAAAATTTTCGGGT
TTATTACAGGGACAGCAGAGATCCACTTTGGCCGCGGCTCGAGGGGGTTGGGGTTGCGCCTTTTCCAAGG
CAGCCCTGGGTTTGCGCAGGGACGCGGCTGCTCTGGGCGTGGTTCCGGGAAACGCAGCGGCGCCGACCCT
GGGTCTCGCACATTCTTCACGTCCGTTCGCAGCGTCACCCGGATCTTCGCCGCTACCCTTGTGGGCCCCC
CGGCGACGCTTCCTGCTCCGCCCCTAAGTCGGGAAGGTTCCTTGCGGTTCGCGGCGTGCCGGACGTGACA
AACGGAAGCCGCACGTCTCACTAGTACCCTCGCAGACGGACAGCGCCAGGGAGCAATGGCAGCGCGCCGA
CCGCGATGGGCTGTGGCCAATAGCGGCTGCTCAGCAGGGCGCGCCGAGAGCAGCGGCCGGGAAGGGGCGG
TGCGGGAGGCGGGGTGTGGGGCGGTAGTGTGGGCCCTGTTCCTGCCCGCGCGGTGTTCCGCATTCTGCAA
GCCTCCGGAGCGCACGTCGGCAGTCGGCTCCCTCGTTGACCGAATCACCGACCTCTCTCCCCAGGGGGAT
CCGCCACCATGGACTACAAGGATGACGATGACAAGGGTGGTGGTGGTGGTGCGTCGACGATGGCGGGTGT
GGAGGAGGTAGCGGCCTCCGGGAGCCACCTGAATGGCGACCTGGATCCAGACGACAGGGAAGAAGGAGCT
GCCTCTACGGCTGAGGAAGCAGCCAAGAAAAAAAGACGAAAGAAGAAGAAGAGCAAAGGGCCTTCTGCAG
GGGAACAGGAACCTGATAAAGAATCAGGAGCCTCAGTGGATGAAGTAGCAAGACAGTTGGAAAGATCAGC
ATTGGAAGATAAAGAAAGAGATGAAGATGATGAAGATGGAGATGGCGATGGAGATGGAGCAACTGGAAAG
AAGAAGAAAAAGAAGAAGAAGAAGAGAGGACCAAAA
[1092 nt withheld, positions 4307-5398]
GGAGATGACTATTAATCTAGAATCAGATAATGGGAACATTATGATCCAGAAACACGATGGCATCACGGTG
GCAGTGCACAAAATGGCCTCTTGATCTAGACCCGGGCGCCCCTCTCCCTCCCCCCCCCCTAACGTTACTG
GCCGAAGCCGCTTGGAATAAGGCCGGTGTGCGTTTGTCTATATGTTATTTTCCACCATATTGCCGTCTTT
TGGCAATGTGAGGGCCCGGAAACCTGGCCCTGTCTTCTTGACGAGCATTCCTAGGGGTCTTTCCCCTCTC
GCCAAAGGAATGCAAGGTCTGTTGAATGTCGTGAAGGAAGCAGTTCCTCTGGAAGCTTCTTGAAGACAAA
CAACGTCTGTAGCGACCCTTTGCAGGCAGCGGAACCCCCCACCTGGCGACAGGTGCCTCTGCGGCCAAAA
GCCACGTGTATAAGATACACCTGCAAAGGCGGCACAACCCCAGTGCCACGTTGTGAGTTGGATAGTTGTG
GAAAGAGTCAAATGGCTCTCCTCAAGCGTATTCAACAAGGGGCTGAAGGATGCCCAGAAGGTACCCCATT
GTATGGGATCTGATCTGGGGCCTCGGTGCACATGCTTTACATGTGTTTAGTCGAGGTTAAAAAAACGTCT
AGGCCCCCCGAACCACGGGGACGTGGTTTTCCTTTGAAAAACACGATGATAAAGATCCACCGGAGCTTAC
CATGACCGAGTACAAGCCCACGGTGCGCCTCGCCACCCGCGACGACGTCCCCAGGGCCGTACGCACCCTC
GCCGCCGCGTTCGCCGACTACCCCGCCACGCGCCACACCGTCGATCCGGACCGCCACATCGAGCGGGTCA
CCGAGCTGCAAGAACTCTTCCTCACGCGCGTCGGGCTCGACATCGGCAAGGTGTGGGTCGCGGACGACGG
CGCCGCGGTGGCGGTCTGGACCACGCCGGAGAGCGTCGAAGCGGGGGCGGTGTTCGCCGAGATCGGCCCG
CGCATGGCCGAGTTGAGCGGTTCCCGGCTGGCCGCGCAGCAACAGATGGAAGGCCTCCTGGCGCCGCACC
GGCCCAAGGAGCCCGCGTGGTTCCTGGCCACCGTCGGCGTCTCGCCCGACCACCAGGGCAAGGGTCTGGG
CAGCGCCGTCGTGCTCCCCGGAGTGGAGGCGGCCGAGCGCGCCGGGGTGCCCGCCTTCCTGGAGACCTCC
GCGCCCCGCAACCTCCCCTTCTACGAGCGGCTCGGCTTCACCGTCACCGCCGACGTCGAGGTGCCCGAAG
GACCGCGCACCTGGTGCATGACCCGCAAGCCCGGTGCCTGACGCCCGCCCCACGACCCGCAGCGCCCGAC
CGAAAGGAGCGCACGACCCCATGCATCGGTACCTTTAAGACCAATGACTTACAAGGCAGCTGTAGATCTT
AGCCACTTTTTAAAAGAAAAGGGGGGACTGGAAGGGCTAATTCACTCCCAACGAAGACAAGATCTGCTTT
TTGCTTGTACTGGGTCTCTCTGGTTAGACCAGATCTGAGCCTGGGAGCTCTCTGGCTAACTAGGGAACCC
ACTGCTTAAGCCTCAATAAAGCTTGCCTTGAGTGCTTCAAGTAGTGTGTGCCCGTCTGTTGTGTGACTCT
GGTAACTAGAGATCCCTCAGACCCTTTTAGTCAGTGTGGAAAATCTCTAGCAGTAGTAGTTCATGTCATC
TTATTATTCAGTATTTATAACTTGCAAAGAAATGAATATCAGAGAGTGAGAGGAACTTGTTTATTGCAGC
TTATAATGGTTACAAATAAAGCAATAGCATCACAAATTTCACAAATAAAGCATTTTTTTCACTGCATTCT
AGTTGTGGTTTGTCCAAACTCATCAATGTATCTTATCATGTCTGGCTCTAGCTATCCCGCCCCTAACTCC
GCCCATCCCGCCCCTAACTCCGCCCAGTTCCGCCCATTCTCCGCCCCATGGCTGACTAATTTTTTTTATT
TATGCAGAGGCCGAGGCCGCCTCGGCCTCTGAGCTATTCCAGAAGTAGTGAGGAGGCTTTTTTGGAGGCC
TAGGGACGTACCCAATTCGCCCTATAGTGAGTCGTATTACGCGCGCTCACTGGCCGTCGTTTTACAACGT
CGTGACTGGGAAAACCCTGGCGTTACCCAACTTAATCGCCTTGCAGCACATCCCCCTTTCGCCAGCTGGC
GTAATAGCGAAGAGGCCCGCACCGATCGCCCTTCCCAACAGTTGCGCAGCCTGAATGGCGAATGGG
[124 nt withheld, positions 7635-7758]
C
[91 nt withheld, positions 7760-7850]
A
[49 nt withheld, positions 7852-7900]
CCTTTGACGTTGGAGTCCACGTTCTTT
[37 nt withheld, positions 7928-7964]
ACCCTATCTCGGTCTATTCTTTTGATTTATAAGGGATTTTGCCGATTTCGGCCTATTGGTTAAAAAATGA
GCTGATTTAACAAAAATTTAACGCGAATTTTAACAAAATATTAACGCTTACAATTTAGGTGGCACTTTTC
GGGGAAATGTGCGCGGAACCCCTATTTGTTTATTTTTCTAAATACATTCAAATATGTATCCGCTCATGAG
ACAATAACCCTGATAAATGCTTCAATAATATTGAAAAAGGAAGAGTATGAGTATTCAACATTTCCGTGTC
GCCCTTATTCCCTTTTTTGCGGCATTTTGCCTTCCTGTTTTTGCTCACCCAGAAACGCTGGTGAAAGTAA
AAGATGCTGAAGATCAGTTGGGTGCACGAGTGGGTTACATCGAACTGGATCTCAACAGCGGTAAGATCCT
TGAGAGTTTTCGCCCCGAAGAACGTTTTCCAATGATGAGCACTTTTAAAGTTCTGCTATGTGGCGCGGTA
TTATCCCGTATTGACGCCGGGCAAGAGCAACTCGGTCGCCGCATACACTATTCTCAGAATGACTTGGTTG
AGTACTCACCAGTCACAGAAAAGCATCTTACGGATGGCATGACAGTAAGAGAATTATGCAGTGCTGCCAT
AACCATGAGTGATAACACTGCGGCCAACTTACTTCTGACAACGATCGGAGGACCGAAGGAGCTAACCGCT
TTTTTGCACAACATGGGGGATCATGTAACTCGCCTTGATCGTTGGGAACCGGAGCTGAATGAAGCCATAC
CAAACGACGAGCGTGACACCACGATGCCTGTAGCAATGGCAACAACGTTGCGCAAACTATTAACTGGCGA
ACTACTTACTCTAGCTTCCCGGCAACAATTAATAGACTGGATGGAGGCGGATAAAGTTGCAGGACCACTT
CTGCGCTCGGCCCTTCCGGCTGGCTGGTTTATTGCTGATAAATCTGGAGCCGGTGAGCGTGGGTCTCGCG
GTATCATTGCAGCACTGGGGCCAGATGGTAAGCCCTCCCGTATCGTAGTTATCTACACGACGGGGAGTCA
GGCAACTATGGATGAACGAAATAGACAGATCGCTGAGATAGGTGCCTCACTGATTAAGCATTGGTAACTG
TCAGACCAAGTTTACTCATATATACTTTAGATTGATTTAAAACTTCATTTTTAATTTAAAAGGATCTAGG
TGAAGATCCTTTTTGATAATCTCATGACCAAAATCCCTTAACGTGAGTTTTCGTTCCACTGAGCGTCAGA
CCCCGTAGAAAAGATCAAAGGATC
